Addgene plasmid #77590: MARK2 gRNA (BRDN0001148032)
Purpose: 3rd generation lentiviral gRNA plasmid targeting human MARK2
Depositing lab: John Doench & David Root. Depositing organization: Broad Institute. Publication: Optimized sgRNA design to maximize activity and minimize off-target effects of CRISPR-Cas9. Doench JG, Fusi N, Sullender M, Hegde M, Vaimberg EW, Donovan KF, Smith I, Tothova Z, Wilen C, Orchard R, Virgin HW, Listgarten J, Root DE. Nat Biotechnol. 2016 Jan 18. doi: 10.1038/nbt.3437. PubMed 26780180.
Backbone
  Vector backbone: lentiGuide-Puro
  Backbone manufacturer: Zhang Lab (Addgene plasmid # 52963)
  Vector type: Mammalian Expression, Lentiviral, CRISPR
  Selectable markers: Puromycin
Growth in bacteria
  Bacterial resistance: Ampicillin, 100 μg/mL
  Growth temperature: 37°C
  Growth strain: DH5alpha
  Copy number: High Copy
Gene/Insert
  Gene/Insert name: MARK2 (alt names: MARK2; NM_001039469.2)
  gRNA/shRNA sequence: CAAAAAATATGATGGACCCG
  Species: H. sapiens (human)
  Entrez Gene: MARK2 (a.k.a. EMK-1, EMK1, PAR-1, Par-1b, Par1b)
  Promoter: hU6
  Cloning method: Unknown
  Sequencing primers: 5′ U6-F; 3′ pS2-R
Terms and licenses: Academic/Nonprofit Terms; Industry Terms: Not Available to Industry
Depositor comments: The gRNA was designed to target the following Genbank reference sequence(s): NM_001039469.2,NM_001163296.1,NM_001163297.1,NM_004954.4,NM_017490.3. Note that this plasmid does NOT contain Cas9. It should be used in conjunction with lentiCas9-Blast (Addgene #52962) or otherwise with cell lines already expressing Cas9. Browse the full kinome gRNA library at http://www.addgene.org/pooled-library/broadgpp-human-kinome/ or visit http://www.broadinstitute.org/rnai/public/ for detailed protocols and information.
How to cite: MARK2 gRNA (BRDN0001148032) was a gift from John Doench & David Root (Addgene plasmid # 77590 ; http://n2t.net/addgene:77590 ; RRID:Addgene_77590)
