[The description below was written by a language model from this plasmid's Addgene catalogue record and pLannotate feature annotations shown in this document.]
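Description:
MARK2 gRNA (BRDN0001148032) is a third-generation lentiviral CRISPR guide plasmid built on the lentiGuide-Puro backbone and designed to knock out human MARK2 (also known as EMK1 or PAR-1b), a kinase gene. The 8.3 kb plasmid is maintained in E. coli through a high-copy ColE1/pUC-type origin with ampicillin resistance (AmpR). It also carries an f1 origin, an SV40 origin and remnants of a lac/T7/T3 cloning region inherited from the backbone.

The viral genome is transcribed in packaging cells from an RSV promoter fused to a truncated HIV-1 5' LTR, which makes expression Tat-independent. It contains the Ψ packaging signal with a partial gag sequence, the Rev response element for nuclear export of the full-length RNA, a cPPT/CTS to aid nuclear import, and a self-inactivating ΔU3 3' LTR followed by an SV40 polyadenylation signal. Between the LTRs sit two expression units. A human U6 RNA polymerase III promoter drives the MARK2-specific spacer, which is fused to the Streptococcus pyogenes Cas9 guide RNA scaffold. An EF-1α core promoter with its intron A drives the puromycin N-acetyltransferase gene, and this transcript is stabilised by a WPRE, so transduced mammalian cells can be selected with puromycin.

The guide was designed against several MARK2 transcript variants. The plasmid does not encode Cas9, so it must be used with a separate Cas9 vector such as lentiCas9-Blast or in cells that already express Cas9. It belongs to a human kinome gRNA collection associated with work on optimised sgRNA design, and is suited to individual loss-of-function studies of MARK2.
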