Features (pLannotate 1.2.2; 29 found; start..end, strand, type, name):
     14..80      +  CDS            small t antigen (fragment): SV40 (simian virus 40) small t antigen
    106..317     +  promoter       EF-1α core promoter: core promoter for human elongation factor EF-1α
    318..1256    +  intron         EF-1α intron A: intron upstream of the start codon of human EF-1α
   1278..1877    +  CDS            PuroR (fragment): puromycin N-acetyltransferase; pac from Streptomyces; confers resistance to puromycin
   1893..2481    +  misc_feature   WPRE: woodchuck hepatitis virus posttranscriptional regulatory element
   2532..2551    +  misc_feature   cPPT/CTS (fragment): central polypurine tract and central termination sequence of HIV-1
   2553..2786    +  LTR            3' LTR (ΔU3): self-inactivating 3' long terminal repeat (LTR) from HIV-1
   2864..2985    +  polyA_signal   SV40 poly(A) signal: SV40 polyadenylation signal
   3025..3160    +  rep_origin     SV40 ori: SV40 origin of replication
   3181..3199    -  promoter       T7 promoter: promoter for bacteriophage T7 RNA polymerase
   3207..3362    +  CDS            lacZα (fragment): LacZα fragment of β-galactosidase; lacZ fragment
   3367..3795    +  rep_origin     f1 ori (sequence partly withheld): f1 bacteriophage origin of replication; arrow indicates direction of (+) strand synthesis
   3848..3952    +  promoter       AmpR promoter: bla
   3953..4813    +  CDS            AmpR: β-lactamase; bla; confers resistance to ampicillin, carbenicillin, and related antibiotics
   4984..5572    +  rep_origin     ori: high-copy-number ColE1/pMB1/pBR322/pUC origin of replication
   5755..5847    +  CDS            lacI (fragment): lac repressor; lacI; The lac repressor binds to the lac operator to inhibit transcription in E. coli. This inhibition can be relieved by adding lactose or isopropyl-β-D-thiogalactopyranoside (IPTG).
   5860..5881    +  protein_bind   CAP binding site: CAP binding activates transcription in the presence of cAMP. E. coli catabolite activator protein
   5896..5926    +  promoter       lac promoter: promoter for the E. coli lac operon
   5934..5950    +  protein_bind   lac operator: The lac repressor binds to the lac operator to inhibit transcription in E. coli. This inhibition can be relieved by adding lactose or isopropyl-β-D-thiogalactopyranoside (IPTG). lac repressor encoded by lacI
   5995..6013    +  promoter       T3 promoter: promoter for bacteriophage T3 RNA polymerase
   6041..6267    +  promoter       RSV promoter: Rous sarcoma virus enhancer/promoter
   6268..6448    +  LTR            5' LTR (truncated): truncated 5' long terminal repeat (LTR) from HIV-1
   6495..6620    +  misc_feature   HIV-1 Ψ: packaging signal of human immunodeficiency virus type 1
   6604..6967    +  CDS            HIV-1 gag (fragment): gag protein from human immunodeficiency virus 1; gag
   7113..7346    +  misc_feature   RRE: The Rev response element (RRE) of HIV-1 allows for Rev-dependent mRNA export from the nucleus to the cytoplasm.
   7723..7749    +  CDS            Rev (fragment): human immunodeficiency virus 1 (HIV-1) Rev protein; rev; enhances nuclear export of unspliced and incompletely spliced viral mRNAs
   7753..7993    +  promoter       U6 promoter: RNA polymerase III promoter for human U6 snRNA
   8023..8098    +  misc_RNA       gRNA scaffold: guide RNA scaffold for the Streptococcus pyogenes CRISPR/Cas9 system
   8154..8271    +  misc_feature   cPPT/CTS: central polypurine tract and central termination sequence of HIV-1
>Addgene plasmid #77590 | MARK2 gRNA (BRDN0001148032) | addgene full sequence | sequence record 188058 | Addgene Assembled Sequence
CCCGGGTGCAAAGATGGATAAAGTTTTAAACAGAGAGGAATCTTTGCAGCTAATGGACCTTCTAGGTCTT
GAAAGGAGTGGGAATTGGCTCCGGTGCCCGTCAGTGGGCAGAGCGCACATCGCCCACAGTCCCCGAGAAG
TTGGGGGGAGGGGTCGGCAATTGATCCGGTGCCTAGAGAAGGTGGCGCGGGGTAAACTGGGAAAGTGATG
TCGTGTACTGGCTCCGCCTTTTTCCCGAGGGTGGGGGAGAACCGTATATAAGTGCAGTAGTCGCCGTGAA
CGTTCTTTTTCGCAACGGGTTTGCCGCCAGAACACAGGTAAGTGCCGTGTGTGGTTCCCGCGGGCCTGGC
CTCTTTACGGGTTATGGCCCTTGCGTGCCTTGAATTACTTCCACCTGGCTGCAGTACGTGATTCTTGATC
CCGAGCTTCGGGTTGGAAGTGGGTGGGAGAGTTCGAGGCCTTGCGCTTAAGGAGCCCCTTCGCCTCGTGC
TTGAGTTGAGGCCTGGCCTGGGCGCTGGGGCCGCCGCGTGCGAATCTGGTGGCACCTTCGCGCCTGTCTC
GCTGCTTTCGATAAGTCTCTAGCCATTTAAAATTTTTGATGACCTGCTGCGACGCTTTTTTTCTGGCAAG
ATAGTCTTGTAAATGCGGGCCAAGATCTGCACACTGGTATTTCGGTTTTTGGGGCCGCGGGCGGCGACGG
GGCCCGTGCGTCCCAGCGCACATGTTCGGCGAGGCGGGGCCTGCGAGCGCGGCCACCGAGAATCGGACGG
GGGTAGTCTCAAGCTGGCCGGCCTGCTCTGGTGCCTGGCCTCGCGCCGCCGTGTATCGCCCCGCCCTGGG
CGGCAAGGCTGGCCCGGTCGGCACCAGTTGCGTGAGCGGAAAGATGGCCGCTTCCCGGCCCTGCTGCAGG
GAGCTCAAAATGGAGGACGCGGCGCTCGGGAGAGCGGGCGGGTGAGTCACCCACACAAAGGAAAAGGGCC
TTTCCGTCCTCAGCCGTCGCTTCATGTGACTCCACGGAGTACCGGGCGCCGTCCAGGCACCTCGATTAGT
TCTCGAGCTTTTGGAGTACGTCGTCTTTAGGTTGGGGGGAGGGGTTTTATGCGATGGAGTTTCCCCACAC
TGAGTGGGTGGAGACTGAAGTTAGGCCAGCTTGGCACTTGATGTAATTCTCCTTGGAATTTGCCCTTTTT
GAGTTTGGATCTTGGTTCATTCTCAAGCCTCAGACAGTGGTTCAAAGTTTTTTTCTTCCATTTCAGGTGT
CGTGACGTACGGCCACCATGACCGAGTACAAGCCCACGGTGCGCCTCGCCACCCGCGACGACGTCCCCAG
GGCCGTACGCACCCTCGCCGCCGCGTTCGCCGACTACCCCGCCACGCGCCACACCGTCGATCCGGACCGC
CACATCGAGCGGGTCACCGAGCTGCAAGAACTCTTCCTCACGCGCGTCGGGCTCGACATCGGCAAGGTGT
GGGTCGCGGACGACGGCGCCGCCGTGGCGGTCTGGACCACGCCGGAGAGCGTCGAAGCGGGGGCGGTGTT
CGCCGAGATCGGCCCGCGCATGGCCGAGTTGAGCGGTTCCCGGCTGGCCGCGCAGCAACAGATGGAAGGC
CTCCTGGCGCCGCACCGGCCCAAGGAGCCCGCGTGGTTCCTGGCCACCGTCGGAGTCTCGCCCGACCACC
AGGGCAAGGGTCTGGGCAGCGCCGTCGTGCTCCCCGGAGTGGAGGCGGCCGAGCGCGCCGGGGTGCCCGC
CTTCCTGGAGACCTCCGCGCCCCGCAACCTCCCCTTCTACGAGCGGCTCGGCTTCACCGTCACCGCCGAC
GTCGAGGTGCCCGAAGGACCGCGCACCTGGTGCATGACCCGCAAGCCCGGTGCCTGAACGCGTTAAGTCG
ACAATCAACCTCTGGATTACAAAATTTGTGAAAGATTGACTGGTATTCTTAACTATGTTGCTCCTTTTAC
GCTATGTGGATACGCTGCTTTAATGCCTTTGTATCATGCTATTGCTTCCCGTATGGCTTTCATTTTCTCC
TCCTTGTATAAATCCTGGTTGCTGTCTCTTTATGAGGAGTTGTGGCCCGTTGTCAGGCAACGTGGCGTGG
TGTGCACTGTGTTTGCTGACGCAACCCCCACTGGTTGGGGCATTGCCACCACCTGTCAGCTCCTTTCCGG
GACTTTCGCTTTCCCCCTCCCTATTGCCACGGCGGAACTCATCGCCGCCTGCCTTGCCCGCTGCTGGACA
GGGGCTCGGCTGTTGGGCACTGACAATTCCGTGGTGTTGTCGGGGAAATCATCGTCCTTTCCTTGGCTGC
TCGCCTGTGTTGCCACCTGGATTCTGCGCGGGACGTCCTTCTGCTACGTCCCTTCGGCCCTCAATCCAGC
GGACCTTCCTTCCCGCGGCCTGCTGCCGGCTCTGCGGCCTCTTCCGCGTCTTCGCCTTCGCCCTCAGACG
AGTCGGATCTCCCTTTGGGCCGCCTCCCCGCGTCGACTTTAAGACCAATGACTTACAAGGCAGCTGTAGA
TCTTAGCCACTTTTTAAAAGAAAAGGGGGGACTGGAAGGGCTAATTCACTCCCAACGAAGACAAGATCTG
CTTTTTGCTTGTACTGGGTCTCTCTGGTTAGACCAGATCTGAGCCTGGGAGCTCTCTGGCTAACTAGGGA
ACCCACTGCTTAAGCCTCAATAAAGCTTGCCTTGAGTGCTTCAAGTAGTGTGTGCCCGTCTGTTGTGTGA
CTCTGGTAACTAGAGATCCCTCAGACCCTTTTAGTCAGTGTGGAAAATCTCTAGCAGTACGTATAGTAGT
TCATGTCATCTTATTATTCAGTATTTATAACTTGCAAAGAAATGAATATCAGAGAGTGAGAGGAACTTGT
TTATTGCAGCTTATAATGGTTACAAATAAAGCAATAGCATCACAAATTTCACAAATAAAGCATTTTTTTC
ACTGCATTCTAGTTGTGGTTTGTCCAAACTCATCAATGTATCTTATCATGTCTGGCTCTAGCTATCCCGC
CCCTAACTCCGCCCATCCCGCCCCTAACTCCGCCCAGTTCCGCCCATTCTCCGCCCCATGGCTGACTAAT
TTTTTTTATTTATGCAGAGGCCGAGGCCGCCTCGGCCTCTGAGCTATTCCAGAAGTAGTGAGGAGGCTTT
TTTGGAGGCCTAGGGACGTACCCAATTCGCCCTATAGTGAGTCGTATTACGCGCGCTCACTGGCCGTCGT
TTTACAACGTCGTGACTGGGAAAACCCTGGCGTTACCCAACTTAATCGCCTTGCAGCACATCCCCCTTTC
GCCAGCTGGCGTAATAGCGAAGAGGCCCGCACCGATCGCCCTTCCCAACAGTTGCGCAGCCTGAATGGCG
AATGGG
[124 nt withheld, positions 3367-3490]
C
[91 nt withheld, positions 3492-3582]
A
[49 nt withheld, positions 3584-3632]
CCTTTGACGTTGGAGTCCACGTTCTTT
[37 nt withheld, positions 3660-3696]
ACCCTATCTCGGTCTATTCTTTTGATTTATAAGGGATTTTGCCGATTTCGGCCTATTGGTTAAAAAATGA
GCTGATTTAACAAAAATTTAACGCGAATTTTAACAAAATATTAACGCTTACAATTTAGGTGGCACTTTTC
GGGGAAATGTGCGCGGAACCCCTATTTGTTTATTTTTCTAAATACATTCAAATATGTATCCGCTCATGAG
ACAATAACCCTGATAAATGCTTCAATAATATTGAAAAAGGAAGAGTATGAGTATTCAACATTTCCGTGTC
GCCCTTATTCCCTTTTTTGCGGCATTTTGCCTTCCTGTTTTTGCTCACCCAGAAACGCTGGTGAAAGTAA
AAGATGCTGAAGATCAGTTGGGTGCACGAGTGGGTTACATCGAACTGGATCTCAACAGCGGTAAGATCCT
TGAGAGTTTTCGCCCCGAAGAACGTTTTCCAATGATGAGCACTTTTAAAGTTCTGCTATGTGGCGCGGTA
TTATCCCGTATTGACGCCGGGCAAGAGCAACTCGGTCGCCGCATACACTATTCTCAGAATGACTTGGTTG
AGTACTCACCAGTCACAGAAAAGCATCTTACGGATGGCATGACAGTAAGAGAATTATGCAGTGCTGCCAT
AACCATGAGTGATAACACTGCGGCCAACTTACTTCTGACAACGATCGGAGGACCGAAGGAGCTAACCGCT
TTTTTGCACAACATGGGGGATCATGTAACTCGCCTTGATCGTTGGGAACCGGAGCTGAATGAAGCCATAC
CAAACGACGAGCGTGACACCACGATGCCTGTAGCAATGGCAACAACGTTGCGCAAACTATTAACTGGCGA
ACTACTTACTCTAGCTTCCCGGCAACAATTAATAGACTGGATGGAGGCGGATAAAGTTGCAGGACCACTT
CTGCGCTCGGCCCTTCCGGCTGGCTGGTTTATTGCTGATAAATCTGGAGCCGGTGAGCGTGGGTCTCGCG
GTATCATTGCAGCACTGGGGCCAGATGGTAAGCCCTCCCGTATCGTAGTTATCTACACGACGGGGAGTCA
GGCAACTATGGATGAACGAAATAGACAGATCGCTGAGATAGGTGCCTCACTGATTAAGCATTGGTAACTG
TCAGACCAAGTTTACTCATATATACTTTAGATTGATTTAAAACTTCATTTTTAATTTAAAAGGATCTAGG
TGAAGATCCTTTTTGATAATCTCATGACCAAAATCCCTTAACGTGAGTTTTCGTTCCACTGAGCGTCAGA
CCCCGTAGAAAAGATCAAAGGATCTTCTTGAGATCCTTTTTTTCTGCGCGTAATCTGCTGCTTGCAAACA
AAAAAACCACCGCTACCAGCGGTGGTTTGTTTGCCGGATCAAGAGCTACCAACTCTTTTTCCGAAGGTAA
CTGGCTTCAGCAGAGCGCAGATACCAAATACTGTTCTTCTAGTGTAGCCGTAGTTAGGCCACCACTTCAA
GAACTCTGTAGCACCGCCTACATACCTCGCTCTGCTAATCCTGTTACCAGTGGCTGCTGCCAGTGGCGAT
AAGTCGTGTCTTACCGGGTTGGACTCAAGACGATAGTTACCGGATAAGGCGCAGCGGTCGGGCTGAACGG
GGGGTTCGTGCACACAGCCCAGCTTGGAGCGAACGACCTACACCGAACTGAGATACCTACAGCGTGAGCT
ATGAGAAAGCGCCACGCTTCCCGAAGGGAGAAAGGCGGACAGGTATCCGGTAAGCGGCAGGGTCGGAACA
GGAGAGCGCACGAGGGAGCTTCCAGGGGGAAACGCCTGGTATCTTTATAGTCCTGTCGGGTTTCGCCACC
TCTGACTTGAGCGTCGATTTTTGTGATGCTCGTCAGGGGGGCGGAGCCTATGGAAAAACGCCAGCAACGC
GGCCTTTTTACGGTTCCTGGCCTTTTGCTGGCCTTTTGCTCACATGTTCTTTCCTGCGTTATCCCCTGAT
TCTGTGGATAACCGTATTACCGCCTTTGAGTGAGCTGATACCGCTCGCCGCAGCCGAACGACCGAGCGCA
GCGAGTCAGTGAGCGAGGAAGCGGAAGAGCGCCCAATACGCAAACCGCCTCTCCCCGCGCGTTGGCCGAT
TCATTAATGCAGCTGGCACGACAGGTTTCCCGACTGGAAAGCGGGCAGTGAGCGCAACGCAATTAATGTG
AGTTAGCTCACTCATTAGGCACCCCAGGCTTTACACTTTATGCTTCCGGCTCGTATGTTGTGTGGAATTG
TGAGCGGATAACAATTTCACACAGGAAACAGCTATGACCATGATTACGCCAAGCGCGCAATTAACCCTCA
CTAAAGGGAACAAAAGCTGGAGCTGCAAGCTTAATGTAGTCTTATGCAATACTCTTGTAGTCTTGCAACA
TGGTAACGATGAGTTAGCAACATGCCTTACAAGGAGAGAAAAAGCACCGTGCATGCCGATTGGTGGAAGT
AAGGTGGTACGATCGTGCCTTATTAGGAAGGCAACAGACGGGTCTGACATGGATTGGACGAACCACTGAA
TTGCCGCATTGCAGAGATATTGTATTTAAGTGCCTAGCTCGATACATAAACGGGTCTCTCTGGTTAGACC
AGATCTGAGCCTGGGAGCTCTCTGGCTAACTAGGGAACCCACTGCTTAAGCCTCAATAAAGCTTGCCTTG
AGTGCTTCAAGTAGTGTGTGCCCGTCTGTTGTGTGACTCTGGTAACTAGAGATCCCTCAGACCCTTTTAG
TCAGTGTGGAAAATCTCTAGCAGTGGCGCCCGAACAGGGACTTGAAAGCGAAAGGGAAACCAGAGGAGCT
CTCTCGACGCAGGACTCGGCTTGCTGAAGCGCGCACGGCAAGAGGCGAGGGGCGGCGACTGGTGAGTACG
CCAAAAATTTTGACTAGCGGAGGCTAGAAGGAGAGAGATGGGTGCGAGAGCGTCAGTATTAAGCGGGGGA
GAATTAGATCGCGATGGGAAAAAATTCGGTTAAGGCCAGGGGGAAAGAAAAAATATAAATTAAAACATAT
AGTATGGGCAAGCAGGGAGCTAGAACGATTCGCAGTTAATCCTGGCCTGTTAGAAACATCAGAAGGCTGT
AGACAAATACTGGGACAGCTACAACCATCCCTTCAGACAGGATCAGAAGAACTTAGATCATTATATAATA
CAGTAGCAACCCTCTATTGTGTGCATCAAAGGATAGAGATAAAAGACACCAAGGAAGCTTTAGACAAGAT
AGAGGAAGAGCAAAACAAAAGTAAGACCACCGCACAGCAAGCGGCCGCTGATCTTCAGACCTGGAGGAGG
AGATATGAGGGACAATTGGAGAAGTGAATTATATAAATATAAAGTAGTAAAAATTGAACCATTAGGAGTA
GCACCCACCAAGGCAAAGAGAAGAGTGGTGCAGAGAGAAAAAAGAGCAGTGGGAATAGGAGCTTTGTTCC
TTGGGTTCTTGGGAGCAGCAGGAAGCACTATGGGCGCAGCGTCAATGACGCTGACGGTACAGGCCAGACA
ATTATTGTCTGGTATAGTGCAGCAGCAGAACAATTTGCTGAGGGCTATTGAGGCGCAACAGCATCTGTTG
CAACTCACAGTCTGGGGCATCAAGCAGCTCCAGGCAAGAATCCTGGCTGTGGAAAGATACCTAAAGGATC
AACAGCTCCTGGGGATTTGGGGTTGCTCTGGAAAACTCATTTGCACCACTGCTGTGCCTTGGAATGCTAG
TTGGAGTAATAAATCTCTGGAACAGATTTGGAATCACACGACCTGGATGGAGTGGGACAGAGAAATTAAC
AATTACACAAGCTTAATACACTCCTTAATTGAAGAATCGCAAAACCAGCAAGAAAAGAATGAACAAGAAT
TATTGGAATTAGATAAATGGGCAAGTTTGTGGAATTGGTTTAACATAACAAATTGGCTGTGGTATATAAA
ATTATTCATAATGATAGTAGGAGGCTTGGTAGGTTTAAGAATAGTTTTTGCTGTACTTTCTATAGTGAAT
AGAGTTAGGCAGGGATATTCACCATTATCGTTTCAGACCCACCTCCCAACCCCGAGGGGACCCAGAGAGG
GCCTATTTCCCATGATTCCTTCATATTTGCATATACGATACAAGGCTGTTAGAGAGATAATTAGAATTAA
TTTGACTGTAAACACAAAGATATTAGTACAAAATACGTGACGTAGAAAGTAATAATTTCTTGGGTAGTTT
GCAGTTTTAAAATTATGTTTTAAAATGGACTATCATATGCTTACCGTAACTTGAAAGTATTTCGATTTCT
TGGCTTTATATATCTTGTGGAAAGGACGAAACACCGCAAAAAATATGATGGACCCGGTTTTAGAGCTAGA
AATAGCAAGTTAAAATAAGGCTAGTCCGTTATCAACTTGAAAAAGTGGCACCGAGTCGGTGCTTTTTTAA
GCTTGGCGTAACTAGATCTTGAGACAAATGGCAGTATTCATCCACAATTTTAAAAGAAAAGGGGGGATTG
GGGGGTACAGTGCAGGGGAAAGAATAGTAGACATAATAGCAACAGACATACAAACTAAAGAATTACAAAA
ACAAATTACAAAAATTCAAAATTTTCGGGTTTATTACAGGGACAGCAGAGATCCACTTTGGCGCCGGCTC
GAGGGGG
