>Addgene plasmid #77590 | MARK2 gRNA (BRDN0001148032) | depositor partial sequence | sequence record 145050 | Target Sequence
CAAAAAATATGATGGACCCG
