>Addgene plasmid #77590 | MARK2 gRNA (BRDN0001148032) | addgene partial sequence | sequence record 188057 | hU6-F
GTAGAAAGTAATAATTTCTTGGGTAGTTTGCAGTTTTAAAATTATGTTTTAAAATGGACTATCATATGCT
TACCGTAACTTGAAAGTATTTCGATTTCTTGGCTTTATATATCTTGTGGAAAGGACGAAACACCGCAAAA
AATATGATGGACCCGGTTTTAGAGCTAGAAATAGCAAGTTAAAATAAGGCTAGTCCGTTATCAACTTGAA
AAAGTGGCACCGAGTCGGTGCTTTTTTAAGCTTGGCGTAACTAGATCTTGAGACAAATGGCAGTATTCAT
CCACAATTTTAAAAGAAAAGGGGGGATTGGGGGGTACAGTGCAGGGGAAAGAATAGTAGACATAATAGCA
ACAGACATACAAACTAAAGAATTACAAAAACAAATTACAAAAATTCAAAATTTTCGGGTTTATTACAGGG
ACAGCAGAGATCCACTTTGGCGCCGGCTCGAGGGGGCCCGGGTGCAAAGATGGATAAAGTTTTAAACAGA
GAGGAATCTTTGCAGCTAATGGACCTTCTAGGTCTTGAAAGGAGTGGGAATTGGCTCCGGTGCCCGTCAG
TGGGCAGAGC
